>Addgene plasmid #72765 | pAWSV-12 | depositor full sequence | sequence record 133549 | pAWSV-12 sequence 4470 bps
CACCTAAATTGTAAGCGTTAATATTTTGTTAAAATTCGCGTTAAATTTTTGTTAAATCAGCTCATTTTTT
AACCAATAGGCCGAAATCGGCAAAATCCCTTATAAATCAAAAGAATAGACCGAGATAGGGT
[37 nt withheld, positions 132-168]
AAAGAACGTGGACTCCAACGTCAAAGG
[49 nt withheld, positions 196-244]
T
[91 nt withheld, positions 246-336]
G
[124 nt withheld, positions 338-461]
CCCATTCGCCATTCAGGCTGCGCAACTGTTGGGAAGGGCGATCGGTGCGGGCCTCTTCGCTATTACGCCA
GCTGGCGAAAGGGGGATGTGCTGCAAGGCGATTAAGTTGGGTAACGCCAGGGTTTTCCCAGTCACGACGT
TGTAAAACGACGGCCAGTGAATTGTAATACGACTCACTATAGGGCGAATTGGGTACAGGCGCGCCTCAGC
CTAAAGCTTTTTCCCCGTATCCCCCCAGGTGTCTGCAGGCTCAAAGAGCAGCGAGAAGCGTTCAGAGGAA
AGCGATCCCGTGCCACCTTCCCCGTGCCCGGGCTGTCCCCGCACGCTGCCGGCTCGGGGATGCGGGGGGA
GCGCCGGACCGGAGCGGAGCCCCGGGCGGCTCGCTGCTGCCCCCTAGCGGGGGAGGGACGTAATTACATC
CCTGGGGGCTTTGGGGGGGGGCTGTCCCCGTGCACTCAGCCTAAAGCTTTTTCCCCGTATCCCCCCAGGT
GTCTGCAGGCTCAAAGAGCAGCGAGAAGCGTTCAGAGGAAAGCGATCCCGTGCCACCTTCCCCGTGCCCG
GGCTGTCCCCGCACGCTGCCGGCTCGGGGATGCGGGGGGAGCGCCGGACCGGAGCGGAGCCCCGGGCGGC
TCGCTGCTGCCCCCTAGCGGGGGAGGGACGTAATTACATCCCTGGGGGCTTTGGGGGGGGGCTGTCCCCA
CTAGTGATTCGAGGCAGTGAAAAAAATGCTTTATTTGTGAAATTTGTGATGCTATTGCTTTATTTGTAAC
CATTATAAGCTGCAATAAACAAGTTAACAACAACAATTGCTATGACTGAATTCCGTTGCGGATCCTAGTT
GCTGTATCCCTGTCACACTAAAGCAGCACAGTAATATTGGTGTTTAATATATATTTCACTACGCCAATAT
TTACGTGCTGCTAGAGTGGAACAAGTATGTCAGTTCATCCAAACATAAAACGAACATCTGATGATGAAAA
CATAGTTTTGAATGAATTTCCTTAAATTTCTAGAGCAGCAAATAATGATTCGCATCTTGACTGTAGCATG
TAAACCATGATGTGCTGCTACAGTACTTTAAGGCCTCAAAAATGTAGGATTCATCCAACCTAGCTTTATA
GAAAAAAAAGTAACAAGAATAAGAGAATCTTTGAAGTCTTTAATAAACTTACCTGTAAAATTAAAAATCT
ATTATGGTCCAAGTCAATTCCATGGCTTCGAAGAAGATTTCCAACATCCTTAAATGTCTTTTTCTTTCCA
CTTATGTGATAGACAGAAGTATTATCTCTGCAGGCCGAGATCTTCAGCCTAAAGCTTTTTCCCCGTATCC
CCCCAGGTGTCTGCAGGCTCAAAGAGCAGCGAGAAGCGTTCAGAGGAAAGCGATCCCGTGCCACCTTCCC
CGTGCCCGGGCTGTCCCCGCACGCTGCCGGCTCGGGGATGCGGGGGGAGCGCCGGACCGGAGCGGAGCCC
CGGGCGGCTCGCTGCTGCCCCCTAGCGGGGGAGGGACGTAATTACATCCCTGGGGGCTTTGGGGGGGGGC
TGTCCCCGTGCACTCAGCCTAAAGCTTTTTCCCCGTATCCCCCCAGGTGTCTGCAGGCTCAAAGAGCAGC
GAGAAGCGTTCAGAGGAAAGCGATCCCGTGCCACCTTCCCCGTGCCCGGGCTGTCCCCGCACGCTGCCGG
CTCGGGGATGCGGGGGGAGCGCCGGACCGGAGCGGAGCCCCGGGCGGCTCGCTGCTGCCCCCTAGCGGGG
GAGGGACGTAATTACATCCCTGGGGGCTTTGGGGGGGGGCTGTCCCCATTTAAATCAGCTCCAGCTTTTG
TTCCCTTTAGTGAGGGTTAATTTCGAGCTTGGCGTAATCATGGTCATAGCTGTTTCCTGTGTGAAATTGT
TATCCGCTCACAATTCCACACAACATACGAGCCGGAAGCATAAAGTGTAAAGCCTGGGGTGCCTAATGAG
TGAGCTAACTCACATTAATTGCGTTGCGCTCACTGCCCGCTTTCCAGTCGGGAAACCTGTCGTGCCAGCT
GCATTAATGAATCGGCCAACGCGCGGGGAGAGGCGGTTTGCGTATTGGGCGCTCTTCCGCTTCCTCGCTC
ACTGACTCGCTGCGCTCGGTCGTTCGGCTGCGGCGAGCGGTATCAGCTCACTCAAAGGCGGTAATACGGT
TATCCACAGAATCAGGGGATAACGCAGGAAAGAACATGTGAGCAAAAGGCCAGCAAAAGGCCAGGAACCG
TAAAAAGGCCGCGTTGCTGGCGTTTTTCCATAGGCTCCGCCCCCCTGACGAGCATCACAAAAATCGACGC
TCAAGTCAGAGGTGGCGAAACCCGACAGGACTATAAAGATACCAGGCGTTTCCCCCTGGAAGCTCCCTCG
TGCGCTCTCCTGTTCCGACCCTGCCGCTTACCGGATACCTGTCCGCCTTTCTCCCTTCGGGAAGCGTGGC
GCTTTCTCATAGCTCACGCTGTAGGTATCTCAGTTCGGTGTAGGTCGTTCGCTCCAAGCTGGGCTGTGTG
CACGAACCCCCCGTTCAGCCCGACCGCTGCGCCTTATCCGGTAACTATCGTCTTGAGTCCAACCCGGTAA
GACACGACTTATCGCCACTGGCAGCAGCCACTGGTAACAGGATTAGCAGAGCGAGGTATGTAGGCGGTGC
TACAGAGTTCTTGAAGTGGTGGCCTAACTACGGCTACACTAGAAGGACAGTATTTGGTATCTGCGCTCTG
CTGAAGCCAGTTACCTTCGGAAAAAGAGTTGGTAGCTCTTGATCCGGCAAACAAACCACCGCTGGTAGCG
GTGGTTTTTTTGTTTGCAAGCAGCAGATTACGCGCAGAAAAAAAGGATCTCAAGAAGATCCTTTGATCTT
TTCTACGGGGTCTGACGCTCAGTGGAACGAAAACTCACGTTAAGGGATTTTGGTCATGAGATTATCAAAA
AGGATCTTCACCTAGATCCTTTTAAATTAAAAATGAAGTTTTAAATCAATCTAAAGTATATATGAGTAAA
CTTGGTCTGACAGTTACCAATGCTTAATCAGTGAGGCACCTATCTCAGCGATCTGTCTATTTCGTTCATC
CATAGTTGCCTGACTCCCCGTCGTGTAGATAACTACGATACGGGAGGGCTTACCATCTGGCCCCAGTGCT
GCAATGATACCGCGAGACCCACGCTCACCGGCTCCAGATTTATCAGCAATAAACCAGCCAGCCGGAAGGG
CCGAGCGCAGAAGTGGTCCTGCAACTTTATCCGCCTCCATCCAGTCTATTAATTGTTGCCGGGAAGCTAG
AGTAAGTAGTTCGCCAGTTAATAGTTTGCGCAACGTTGTTGCCATTGCTACAGGCATCGTGGTGTCACGC
TCGTCGTTTGGTATGGCTTCATTCAGCTCCGGTTCCCAACGATCAAGGCGAGTTACATGATCCCCCATGT
TGTGCAAAAAAGCGGTTAGCTCCTTCGGTCCTCCGATCGTTGTCAGAAGTAAGTTGGCCGCAGTGTTATC
ACTCATGGTTATGGCAGCACTGCATAATTCTCTTACTGTCATGCCATCCGTAAGATGCTTTTCTGTGACT
GGTGAGTACTCAACCAAGTCATTCTGAGAATAGTGTATGCGGCGACCGAGTTGCTCTTGCCCGGCGTCAA
TACGGGATAATACCGCGCCACATAGCAGAACTTTAAAAGTGCTCATCATTGGAAAACGTTCTTCGGGGCG
AAAACTCTCAAGGATCTTACCGCTGTTGAGATCCAGTTCGATGTAACCCACTCGTGCACCCAACTGATCT
TCAGCATCTTTTACTTTCACCAGCGTTTCTGGGTGAGCAAAAACAGGAAGGCAAAATGCCGCAAAAAAGG
GAATAAGGGCGACACGGAAATGTTGAATACTCATACTCTTCCTTTTTCAATATTATTGAAGCATTTATCA
GGGTTATTGTCTCATGAGCGGATACATATTTGAATGTATTTAGAAAAATAAACAAATAGGGGTTCCGCGC
ACATTTCCCCGAAAAGTGC
Features (pLannotate 1.2.2; 15 found; start..end, strand, type, name):
     33..461     -  rep_origin     f1 ori (sequence partly withheld): f1 bacteriophage origin of replication; arrow indicates direction of (+) strand synthesis
    466..623     -  CDS            lacZα (fragment): LacZα fragment of β-galactosidase; lacZ fragment
    626..644     +  promoter       T7 promoter: promoter for bacteriophage T7 RNA polymerase
   1175..1256    -  polyA_signal   SV40 poly(A) signal: SV40 polyadenylation signal
   1312..1392    -  ncRNA          mir-16: Accession: RF00254 - mir-16 microRNA precursor family
   1459..1544    -  ncRNA          mir-15: Accession: RF00455 - mir-15 microRNA precursor family
   1634..1759    -  CDS            SMC4 (fragment): SMC4_HUMAN - Also known as CAPC, SMC4L1. Experimental evidence at protein level: Swiss-Prot protein existence level 1. Central component of the condensin complex, a complex required for conversion of interphase chromatin into mitotic-like condense chromosomes. The condensin complex probably introduces positive supercoils into relaxed DNA in the presence of type I topoisomerases and converts nicked DNA into positive knotted forms in the presence of type II topoisomerases. From Homo sapiens (Human).
   2285..2303    -  promoter       T3 promoter: promoter for bacteriophage T3 RNA polymerase
   2348..2364    -  protein_bind   lac operator: The lac repressor binds to the lac operator to inhibit transcription in E. coli. This inhibition can be relieved by adding lactose or isopropyl-β-D-thiogalactopyranoside (IPTG). lac repressor encoded by lacI
   2372..2402    -  promoter       lac promoter: promoter for the E. coli lac operon
   2417..2438    -  protein_bind   CAP binding site: CAP binding activates transcription in the presence of cAMP. E. coli catabolite activator protein
   2451..2543    -  CDS            lacI (fragment): lac repressor; lacI; The lac repressor binds to the lac operator to inhibit transcription in E. coli. This inhibition can be relieved by adding lactose or isopropyl-β-D-thiogalactopyranoside (IPTG).
   2726..3314    -  rep_origin     ori: high-copy-number ColE1/pMB1/pBR322/pUC origin of replication
   3485..4345    -  CDS            AmpR: β-lactamase; bla; confers resistance to ampicillin, carbenicillin, and related antibiotics
   4346..4450    -  promoter       AmpR promoter: bla
