[The description below was written by a language model from this plasmid's Addgene catalogue record and pLannotate feature annotations shown in this document.]
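Description:
pAWSV-12 is a small (about 4.5 kb) bacterial cloning plasmid built on the pBT264 backbone and carrying the miR-15b/16-2 microRNA cluster as its insert. The annotated backbone elements are those of a pBluescript-style phagemid: a high-copy ColE1/pUC-type origin for replication in E. coli, an f1 origin that allows single-stranded DNA production, and an ampicillin resistance gene (β-lactamase) with its own promoter for selection. The cloning region sits within a disrupted lacZα fragment, downstream of the lac promoter, operator and CAP site. It is flanked by opposing T7 and T3 phage promoters.

The insert contains precursor sequences of the mir-15 and mir-16 families lying close together on the same strand, preceded by a short fragment matching human SMC4. This fits a genomic origin, since the miR-15b/16-2 cluster resides within the SMC4 locus, and suggests the hairpins were cloned with native flanking sequence. An SV40 polyadenylation signal lies just downstream of the hairpins in the same orientation. The feature table identifies no mammalian promoter upstream of the cluster, though several hundred bases between the T3 promoter and the SMC4 fragment, and between the poly(A) signal and the T7 promoter, are unannotated, so what drives expression in mammalian cells, if anything in this plasmid does, is not stated.

The record's purpose field gives only the backbone and insert. The associated publication concerns massively parallel, high-order combinatorial genetics in human cells, so the plasmid most plausibly serves as a storage or entry vector holding one microRNA element for assembly into combinatorial libraries. That role is inferred rather than recorded.
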