Addgene plasmid #72765: pAWSV-12
Purpose: pBT264-[miR-15b/16-2 cluster]
Depositing lab: Timothy Lu. Depositing organization: Massachusetts Institute of Technology. Publication: Massively parallel high-order combinatorial genetics in human cells. Wong AS, Choi GC, Cheng AA, Purcell O, Lu TK. Nat Biotechnol. 2015 Sep;33(9):952-61. doi: 10.1038/nbt.3326. Epub 2015 Aug 17. PubMed 26280411.
Backbone
  Vector backbone: pBT264
Growth in bacteria
  Bacterial resistance: Ampicillin, 100 μg/mL
  Growth temperature: 37°C
  Growth strain: DH5alpha
  Copy number: Unknown
Gene/Insert
  Gene/Insert name: [miR-15b/16-2 cluster]
Terms and licenses: Academic/Nonprofit Terms; Industry Terms: Not Available to Industry
How to cite: pAWSV-12 was a gift from Timothy Lu (Addgene plasmid # 72765 ; http://n2t.net/addgene:72765 ; RRID:Addgene_72765)
