>Addgene plasmid #72765 | pAWSV-12 | addgene partial sequence | sequence record 136787 | SV40pA-R 5'-GAAATTTGTGATGCTATTGC-3'
GTTAACAACAACAATTGCTATGACTGAATTCCGTTGCGGATCCTAGTTGCTGTATCCCTGTCACACTAAA
GCAGCACAGTAATATTGGTGTTTAATATATATTTCACTACGCCAATATTTACGTGCTGCTAGAGTGGAAC
AAGTATGTCAGTTCATCCAAACATAAAACGAACATCTGATGATGAAAACATAGTTTTGAATGAATTTCCT
TAAATTTCTAGAGCAGCAAATAATGATTCGCATCTTGACTGTAGCATGTAAACCATGATGTGCTGCTACA
GTACTTTAAGGCCTCAAAAATGTAGGATTCATCCAACCTAGCTTTATAGAAAAAAAAGTAACAAGAATAA
GAGAATCTTTGAAGTCTTTAATAAACTTACCTGTAAAATTAAAAATCTATTATGGTCCAAGTCAATTCCA
TGGCTTCGAAGAAGATTTCCAACATCCTTAAATGTCTTTTTCTTTCCACTTATGTGATAGACAGAAGTAT
TATCTCTGCAGGCCGAGATCTTCAGCCTAAAGCTTTTTCCCCGTATCCCCCCAGGTGTCTGCAGGCTCAA
AGAGCAGCGAGAAGCGTTCAGAGGAAAGCGATCCCGTGCCACCTTCCCCGTGCCCGGGCTGTCCCCGCAC
GCTGCCGGCTCGGGGATGCGGGGGGAGCGCCGGACCGGAGCGGAGCCCCGGGCGGCTCGCTGCTGCCCCC
TAGCGGGGGAGGGACGTAATTACATCCCTGGGGGCTTTGGGGGGGGGCTGTCCCCGTGCACTCAGCCTAA
AGCTTTTTCCCCGTATCCC
