>Addgene plasmid #72765 | pAWSV-12 | addgene partial sequence | sequence record 136788 | M13-Rev 5'-CAGGAAACAGCTATGACC-3'
AACAAAAGCTGGAGCTGATTTAAATGGGGACAGCCCCCCCCCAAAGCCCCCAGGGATGTAATTACGTCCC
TCCCCCGCTAGGGGGCAGCAGCGAGCCGCCCGGGGCTCCGCTCCGGTCCGGCGCTCCCCCCGCATCCCCG
AGCCGGCAGCGTGCGGGGACAGCCCGGGCACGGGGAAGGTGGCACGGGATCGCTTTCCTCTGAACGCTTC
TCGCTGCTCTTTGAGCCTGCAGACACCTGGGGGGATACGGGGAAAAAGCTTTAGGCTGAGTGCACGGGGA
CAGCCCCCCCCCAAAGCCCCCAGGGATGTAATTACGTCCCTCCCCCGCTAGGGGGCAGCAGCGAGCCGCC
CGGGGCTCCGCTCCGGTCCGGCGCTCCCCCCGCATCCCCGAGCCGGCAGCGTGCGGGGACAGCCCGGGCA
CGGGGAAGGTGGCACGGGATCGCTTTCCTCTGAACGCTTCTCGCTGCTCTTTGAGCCTGCA
